>Addgene plasmid #147884 | pnYC-NpM-HsNot1iso1_1833-2361-I2330E_W | depositor full sequence | sequence record 290331 | Full Sequence
GGTATGGCAATGAAAGACGGTGAGCTGGTGATATGGGATAGTGTTCACCCTTGTTACACCGTTTTCCATG
AGCAAACTGAAACGTTTTCATCGCTCTGGAGTGAATACCACGACGATTTCCGGCAGTTTCTACACATATA
TTCGCAAGATGTGGCGTGTTACGGTGAAAACCTGGCCTATTTCCCTAAAGGGTTTATTGAGAATATGTTT
TTCGTCTCAGCCAATCCCTGGGTGAGTTTCACCAGTTTTGATTTAAACGTGGCCAATATGGACAACTTCT
TCGCCCCCGTTTTCACCATGGGCAAATATTATACGCAAGGCGACAAGGTGCTGATGCCGCTGGCGATTCA
GGTTCATCATGCCGTCTGTGATGGCTTCCATGTCGGCAGAATGCTTAATGAATTACAACAGTACTGCGAT
GAGTGGCAGGGCGGGGCGTAATTTTTTTAAGGCAGTTATTGGTGCCCTTAAACGCCTGGTGCTACGCCTG
AATAAGTGATAATAAGCGGATGAATGGCAGAAATTCGAAAGCAAATTCGACCCGGTCGTCGGTTCAGGGC
AGGGTCGTTAAATAGCCGCTTATGTCTATTGCTGGTTTACCGGTTTATTGACTACCGGAAGCAGTGTGAC
CGTGTGCTTCTCAAATGCCTGAGGCCAGTTTGCTCAGGCTCTCCCCGTGGAGGTAATAATTGACGATATG
ATCATTTATTCTGCCTCCCAGAGCCTGATAAAAACGGTTAGCGCTTCGTTAATACAGATGTAGGTGTTCC
ACAGGGTAGCCAGCAGCATCCTGCGATGCAGATCCGGAACATAATGGTGCAGGGCGCTTGTTTCGGCGTG
GGTATGGTGGCAGGCCCCGTGGCCGGGGGACTGTTGGGCGCTGCCGGCACCTGTCCTACGAGTTGCATGA
TAAAGAAGACAGTCATAAGTGCGGCGACGATAGTCATGCCCCGCGCCCACCGGAAGGAGCTACCGGACAG
CGGTGCGGACTGTTGTAACTCAGAATAAGAAATGAGGCCGCTCATGGCGTTGACTCTCAGTCATAGTATC
GTGGTATCACCGGTTGGTTCCACTCTCTGTTGCGGGCAACTTCAGCAGCACGTAGGGGACTTCCGCGTTT
CCAGACTTTACGAAACACGGAAACCGAAGACCATTCATGTTGTTGCTCAGGTCGCAGACGTTTTGCAGCA
GCAGTCGCTTCACGTTCGCTCGCGTATCGGTGATTCATTCTGCTAACCAGTAAGGCAACCCCGCCAGCCT
AGCCGGGTCCTCAACGACAGGAGCACGATCATGCGCACCCGTGGCCAGGACCCAACGCTGCCCGAGATGC
GCCGCGTGCGGCTGCTGGAGATGGCGGACGCGATGGATATGTTCTGCCAAGGGTTGGTTTGCGCATTCAC
AGTTCTCCGCAAGAATTGATTGGCTCCAATTCTTGGAGTGGTGAATCCGTTAGCGAGGTGCCGCCGGCTT
CCATTCAGGTCGAGGTGGCCCGGCTCCATGCACCGCGACGCAACGCGGGGAGGCAGACAAGGTATAGGGC
GGCGCCTACAATCCATGCCAACCCGTTCCATGTGCTCGCCGAGGCGGCATAAATCGCCGTGACGATCAGC
GGTCCAGTGATCGAAGTTAGGCTGGTAAGAGCCGCGAGCGATCCTTGAAGCTGTCCCTGATGGTCGTCAT
CTACCTGCCTGGACAGCATGGCCTGCAACGCGGGCATCCCGATGCCGCCGGAAGCGAGAAGAATCATAAT
GGGGAAGGCCATCCAGCCTCGCGTCGCGAACGCCAGCAAGACGTAGCCCAGCGCGTCGGCCGCCATGCCG
GCGATAATGGCCTGCTTCTCGCCGAAACGTTTGGTGGCGGGACCAGTGACGAAGGCTTGAGCGAGGGCGT
GCAAGATTCCGAATACCGCAAGCGACAGGCCGATCATCGTCGCGCTCCAGCGAAAGCGGTCCTCGCCGAA
AATGACCCAGAGCGCTGCCGGCACCTGTCCTACGAGTTGCATGATAAAGAAGACAGTCATAAGTGCGGCG
ACGATAGTCATGCCCCGCGCCCACCGGAAGGAGCTGACTGGGTTGAAGGCTCTCAAGGGCATCGGTCGAC
GCTCTCCCTTATGCGACTCCTGCATTAGGAAGCAGCCCAGTAGTAGGTTGAGGCCGTTGAGCACCGCCGC
CGCAAGGAATGGTGCATGCAAGGAGATGGCGCCCAACAGTCCCCCGGCCACGGGGCCTGCCACCATACCC
ACGCCGAAACAAGCGCTCATGAGCCCGAAGTGGCGAGCCCGATCTTCCCCATCGGTGATGTCGGCGATAT
AGGCGCCAGCAACCGCACCTGTGGCGCCGGTGATGCCGGCCACGATGCGTCCGGCGTAGAGGATCAGACT
AAGATCTCGATCCCGCGAAATTAATACGACTCACTATAGGGGAATTGTGAGCGGATAACAATTCCCCACT
AGTAATAATTTTGTTTAACTTTAAGAAGGAGATATACCATGGAAACTGAAGAAGGTAAACTGGTAATCTG
GATTAACGGCGATAAAGGCTATAACGGTCTCGCTGAAGTCGGTAAGAAATTCGAGAAAGATACCGGAATT
AAAGTCACCGTTGAGCATCCGGATAAACTGGAAGAGAAATTCCCACAGGTTGCGGCAACTGGCGATGGCC
CTGACATTATCTTCTGGGCACACGACCGCTTTGGTGGCTACGCTCAATCTGGCCTGTTGGCTGAAATCAC
CCCGGACAAAGCGTTCCAGGACAAGCTGTATCCGTTTACCTGGGATGCCGTACGTTACAACGGCAAGCTG
ATTGCTTACCCGATCGCTGTTGAAGCGTTATCGCTGATTTATAACAAAGACCTGCTGCCGAACCCGCCAA
AAACCTGGGAAGAGATCCCGGCGCTGGATAAAGAACTGAAAGCGAAAGGTAAGAGCGCCCTGATGTTCAA
CCTGCAAGAACCGTACTTCACCTGGCCGCTGATTGCTGCTGACGGGGGTTATGCGTTCAAGTATGAAAAC
GGCAAGTACGACATTAAAGACGTGGGCGTGGATAACGCTGGCGCGAAAGCGGGTCTGACCTTCCTGGTTG
ACCTGATTAAAAACAAACACATGAATGCAGACACCGATTACTCCATCGCAGAAGCTGCCTTTAATAAAGG
CGAAACAGCGATGACCATCAACGGCCCGTGGGCATGGTCCAACATCGACACCAGCAAAGTGAATTATGGT
GTAACGGTACTGCCGACCTTCAAGGGTCAACCATCCAAACCGTTCGTTGGCGTGCTGAGCGCAGGTATTA
ACGCCGCCAGTCCGAACAAAGAGCTGGCAAAAGAGTTCCTCGAAAACTATCTGCTGACTGATGAAGGTCT
GGAAGCGGTTAATAAAGACAAACCGCTGGGTGCCGTAGCGCTGAAGTCTTACGAGGAAGAGTTGGCGAAA
GATCCACGTATTGCCGCCACGATGGAAAACGCCCAGAAAGGTGAAATCATGCCGAACATCCCGCAGATGT
CCGCTTTCTGGTATGCCGTGCGTACTGCGGTGATCAACGCCGCCAGCGGTCGTCAGACTGTCGATGAAGC
CCTTAAAGACGCGCAGACTGGTACCGGCAGCGGCCTGGAAGTTCTGTTCCAGGGGCCCCATATGCTCGAG
CATTCTGGGATCTCTCAAGCCTCAGAGTATGATGACCCTCCAGGCCTGAGGGAGAAGGCAGAGTATCTTC
TGAGGGAATGGGTGAATCTCTACCATTCAGCAGCAGCTGGCCGCGACAGTACCAAAGCTTTCTCTGCATT
TGTTGGACAGATGCACCAGCAAGGAATACTGAAGACCGATGATCTCATAACAAGGTTCTTTCGTCTGTGT
ACTGAAATGTGTGTTGAAATCAGTTACCGTGCTCAGGCTGAGCAGCAGCACAATCCTGCTGCCAATCCCA
CCATGATCCGAGCCAAGTGCTATCACAACCTGGATGCCTTTGTTCGACTCATTGCACTGCTCGTGAAACA
CTCAGGGGAGGCCACCAACACTGTCACAAAGATTAATCTGCTGAACAAGGTCCTTGGTATAGTAGTGGGA
GTTCTCCTTCAGGATCATGATGTTCGTCAGAGTGAATTTCAGCAACTTCCCTACCATCGAATTTTTATCA
TGCTTCTCTTGGAACTCAATGCACCTGAGCATGTGTTGGAAACCATTAATTTCCAGACACTTACAGCTTT
CTGCAATACATTCCACATCTTGAGGCCTACCAAAGCTCCTGGCTTTGTATATGCCTGGCTTGAACTGATT
TCCCATCGGATATTTATTGCAAGAATGCTGGCACATACGCCACAGCAGAAGGGGTGGCCTATGTATGCAC
AGCTACTGATTGATTTATTCAAATATTTAGCGCCTTTCCTTAGAAATGTGGAACTCACCAAACCTATGCA
AATCCTCTACAAGGGCACTTTAAGAGTGCTGCTGGTTCTTTTGCATGATTTCCCAGAGTTCCTTTGTGAT
TACCATTATGGGTTCTGTGATGTGATCCCACCTAATTGTATCCAGTTAAGAAATTTGATCCTGAGTGCCT
TTCCAAGAAACATGAGGCTCCCCGACCCATTCACTCCTAATCTAAAGGTGGACATGTTGAGTGAAATTAA
CATTGCTCCCCGGATTCTCACCAATTTCACTGGAGTAATGCCACCTCAGTTCAAAAAGGATTTGGATTCC
TATCTTAAAACTCGATCACCAGTCACTTTCCTGTCTGATCTGCGCAGCAACCTACAGGTATCCAATGAAC
CTGGGAATCGCTACAACCTCCAGCTCATCAATGCACTGGTGCTCTATGTCGGGACTCAGGCCATTGCGCA
CATCCACAACAAGGGCAGCACACCTTCAATGAGCACCATCACTCACTCAGCACACATGGATATCTTCCAG
AATTTGGCTGTGGACTTGGACACTGAGGGTCGCTATCTCTTTTTGAATGCAATTGCAAATCAGCTCCGGT
ACCCAAATAGCCACACTCACTACTTCAGTTGCACCATGCTGTACCTTTTTGCAGAGGCCAATACGGAAGC
CATCCAAGAACAGATCACAAGAGTTCTCTTGGAACGGTTGATTGTAAATAGGCCACATCCTTGGGGTCTT
CTTATTACCTTCATTGAGCTGGAAAAAAACCCAGCGTTTAAGTTCTGGAACCATGAATTTGTACACTGTG
CCCCAGAAATCGAAAAGTTATTCCAGTCGGTCGCACAGTGCTGCATGTAAGGATCCTAATAGTCTAGAGC
TAGCCCTAGGAGATCCGGCTGCTAACAAAGCCCGAAAGGAAGCTGAGTTGGCTGCTGCCACCGCTGAGCA
ATAACTAGCATAACCCCTTGGGGCCTCTAAACGGGTCTTGAGGGGTTTTTTGCTGAAAGGAGGAACTATA
TCCGGATATCCCGCAAGAGGCCCGGCAGTACCGGCATAACCAAGCCTATGCCTACAGCATCCAGGGTGAC
GGTGCCGAGGATGACGATGAGCGCATTGTTAGATTTCATACACGGTGCCTGACTGCGTTAGCAATTTAAC
TGTGATAAACTACCGCATTAAAGCTTATCGATGATAAGCTGTCAAACATGAGAATTACAACTTATATCGT
ATGGGGCTGACTTCAGGTGCTACATTTGAAGAGATAAATTGCACTGAAATCAAGAAATATTTTATCTGAT
TAATAAGATGATCTTCTTGAGATCGTTTTGGTCTGCGCGTAATCTCTTGCTCTGAAAACGAAAAAACCGC
CTTGCAGGGCGGTTTTTCGAAGGTTCTCTGAGCTACCAACTCTTTGAACCGAGGTAACTGGCTTGGAGGA
GCGCAGTCACCAAAACTTGTCCTTTCAGTTTAGCCTTAACCGGCGCATGACTTCAAGACTAACTCCTCTA
AATCAATTACCAGTGGCTGCTGCCAGTGGTGCTTTTGCATGTCTTTCCGGGTTGGACTCAAGACGATAGT
TACCGGATAAGGCGCAGCGGTCGGACTGAACGGGGGGTTCGTGCATACAGTCCAGCTTGGAGCGAACTGC
CTACCCGGAACTGAGTGTCAGGCGTGGAATGAGACAAACGCGGCCATAACAGCGGAATGACACCGGTAAA
CCGAAAGGCAGGAACAGGAGAGCGCACGAGGGAGCCGCCAGGGGGAAACGCCTGGTATCTTTATAGTCCT
GTCGGGTTTCGCCACCACTGATTTGAGCGTCAGATTTCGTGATGCTTGTCAGGGGGGCGGAGCCTATGGA
AAAACGGCTTTGCCGCGGCCCTCTCACTTCCCTGTTAAGTATCTTCCTGGCATCTTCCAGGAAATCTCCG
CCCCGTTCGTAAGCCATTTCCGCTCGCCGCAGTCGAACGACCGAGCGTAGCGAGTCAGTGAGCGAGGAAG
CGGAATATATCCTGTATCACATATTCTGCTGACGCACCGGTGCAGCCTTTTTTCTCCTGCCACATGAAGC
ACTTCACTGACACCCTCATCAGTGCCAACATAGTAAGCCAGTATACACTCCCCTAGCGCTGATGTCCGGC
GGTGCTTTTGCCGTTACGCACCACCCCGTCAGTAGCTGAACAGGAGGGACAGCTGATAGAAACAGAAGCC
ACTGGAGCACCTCAAAAACACCATCATACACTAAATCAGTAAGTTGGCAGCATCACCCGACGCACTTTGC
GCCGAATAAATACCTGTGACGGAAGATCACTTCGCAGAATAAATAAATCCTGGTGTCCCTGTTGATACCG
GGAAGCCCTGGGCCAACTTTTGGCGAAAATGAGACGTTGATCGGCACGTAAGAGGTTCCAACTTTCACCA
TAATGAAATAAGATCACTACCGGGCGTATTTTTTGAGTTATCGAGATTTTCAGGAGCTAAGGAAGCTAAA
ATGGAGAAAAAAATCACTGGATATACCACCGTTGATATATCCCAATGGCATCGTAAAGAACATTTTGAGG
CATTTCAGTCAGTTGCTCAATGTACCTATAACCAGACCGTTCAGCTGGATATTACGGCCTTTTTAAAGAC
CGTAAAGAAAAATAAGCACAAGTTTTATCCGGCCTTTATTCACATTCTTGCCCGCCTGATGAATGCTCAT
CCGGAATTC
Features (pLannotate 1.2.2; 18 found; start..end, strand, type, name):
    739..834     -  CDS            resD (fragment): REDF_ECOLI - Also known as D. Protein inferred from homology: Swiss-Prot protein existence level 3. Acts as a repressor of transcription and as a site-specific resolvase that cleaves at the RfsF site. From Escherichia coli (strain K12).
    824..881     +  CDS            TcR (fragment): tetracycline efflux protein; tet; confers resistance to tetracycline
    878..971     -  CDS            TcR (fragment): tetracycline efflux protein; tet; confers resistance to tetracycline
   1475..2375    -  CDS            TcR (fragment): tetracycline efflux protein; tet; confers resistance to tetracycline
   2402..2420    +  promoter       T7 promoter: promoter for bacteriophage T7 RNA polymerase
   2421..2445    +  protein_bind   lac operator: The lac repressor binds to the lac operator to inhibit transcription in E. coli. This inhibition can be relieved by adding lactose or isopropyl-β-D-thiogalactopyranoside (IPTG). lac repressor encoded by lacI
   2460..2482    +  RBS            RBS: efficient ribosome binding site from bacteriophage T7 gene 10 (Olins and Rangwala, 1989)
   2493..3589    +  CDS            MBP (fragment): maltose binding protein from E. coli; malE (mutated); This version of the gene does not encode a signal sequence, so MBP will remain in the cytosol.
   3623..5227    +  CDS            Cnot1 (fragment): CNOT1_MOUSE - Also known as Kiaa1007. Experimental evidence at protein level: Swiss-Prot protein existence level 1. Scaffolding component of the CCR4-NOT complex which is one of the major cellular mRNA deadenylases and is linked to various cellular processes including bulk mRNA degradation, miRNA-mediated repression, translational repression during translational initiation and general transcription regulation. Additional complex functions may be a consequence of its influence on mRNA expression. Its scaffolding function implies its interaction with the catalytic complex module and diverse RNA-
   5268..5317    +  CDS            SET1 (fragment): solubility-enhancement tag derived from T7 phage gene 10B
   5325..5372    +  terminator     T7 terminator: transcription terminator for bacteriophage T7 RNA polymerase
   5395..5499    -  CDS            TcR (fragment): tetracycline efflux protein; tet; confers resistance to tetracycline
   5547..5575    -  promoter       tet promoter: E. coli promoter for tetracycline efflux protein gene
   5687..6232    +  rep_origin     p15A ori: Plasmids containing the medium-copy-number p15A origin of replication can be propagated in E. coli cells that contain a second plasmid with the ColE1 origin.
   6320..6375    +  rep_origin     RSF ori (fragment): Plasmids containing the RSF 1030 origin of replication can be propagated in E. coli cells that contain additional plasmids with compatible origins.
   6494..6637    -  mobile_element IS1 (fragment): prokaryotic transposable element IS1
   6758..6860    +  promoter       cat promoter: promoter of the E. coli cat gene encoding chloramphenicol acetyltransferase
   6861..441     +  CDS            CmR (across the origin): chloramphenicol acetyltransferase; cat; confers resistance to chloramphenicol
