[The description below was written by a language model from this plasmid's Addgene catalogue record and pLannotate feature annotations shown in this document.]
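Description:
pnYC-NpM-HsNot1iso1_1833-2361-I2330E_W is a bacterial expression plasmid of about 7.1 kb for producing a C-terminal fragment of human CNOT1 (isoform 1, residues 1833–2361) carrying an I2330E point substitution. The catalogue lists the backbone as unknown, but the annotated features show a p15A origin of replication, a chloramphenicol acetyltransferase gene driven by its own cat promoter, and several disrupted fragments of a tetracycline resistance gene with the tet promoter. This layout resembles a pACYC-type vector into which an expression cassette has been inserted within the tetracycline marker. Selection is therefore by chloramphenicol, and copy number is recorded as low. The p15A origin is compatible with ColE1-type plasmids, so the construct could be maintained alongside a second expression vector for co-expression of binding partners, although the record does not state this use explicitly.

The expression cassette consists of a T7 promoter followed by a lac operator, the phage T7 gene 10 ribosome binding site, and a T7 terminator. Transcription thus depends on T7 RNA polymerase and can be induced with IPTG in a suitable host. The open reading frame begins with a cytosolic maltose-binding protein lacking its signal sequence, fused N-terminally to the CNOT1 fragment; the annotation tool matched this insert to the mouse orthologue, but the catalogue identifies it as human. The short downstream match to a T7 gene 10-derived solubility tag is probably residual vector sequence ahead of the terminator. CNOT1 is the scaffold of the CCR4-NOT deadenylase complex, and the construct comes from work on CCR4-NOT interactions in miRNA-mediated silencing. The mutant is presumably meant to test a protein interaction surface, though the record does not say which one.
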