Addgene plasmid #147884: pnYC-NpM-HsNot1iso1_1833-2361-I2330E_W
Purpose: Bacterial Expression of HsNot1iso1_1833-2361-I2330E
Depositing lab: Elisa Izaurralde. Depositing organization: Max Planck Institute for Developmental Biology. Publication: A DDX6-CNOT1 complex and W-binding pockets in CNOT9 reveal direct links between miRNA target recognition and silencing. Chen Y, Boland A, Kuzuoglu-Ozturk D, Bawankar P, Loh B, Chang CT, Weichenrieder O, Izaurralde E. Mol Cell. 2014 Jun 5;54(5):737-50. doi: 10.1016/j.molcel.2014.03.034. Epub 2014 Apr 24. PubMed 24768540.
Backbone
  Vector backbone: Unknown
  Vector type: Bacterial Expression
Growth in bacteria
  Bacterial resistance: Chloramphenicol, 25 μg/mL
  Growth temperature: 37°C
  Growth strain: DH5alpha
  Copy number: Low Copy
Gene/Insert
  Gene/Insert name: HsNot1iso1_1833-2361-I2330E
  Species: H. sapiens (human)
  Entrez Gene: CNOT1 (a.k.a. AD-005, CDC39, HPE12, NOT1, NOT1H, VIBOS)
  Cloning method: Unknown
Terms and licenses: Academic/Nonprofit Terms; Industry Terms: Not Available to Industry
Depositor comments: Plasmids from this collection were made available to the research community and donated after the lab closed. Please note that the sequence provided by the depositing laboratory may be theoretical/predicted or based on Sanger sequencing results. There may be discrepancies between sequencing results obtained by Addgene and the depositor sequence. If an Addgene verified sequence is not available, please contact before placing your order to request that our lab fully sequence the plasmid.
How to cite: pnYC-NpM-HsNot1iso1_1833-2361-I2330E_W was a gift from Elisa Izaurralde (Addgene plasmid # 147884 ; http://n2t.net/addgene:147884 ; RRID:Addgene_147884)
